Addgene plasmid #162992: pAT9650-BEAR-GFP-preedited
Purpose: BEAR control plasmid with split EGFP and intact 5' splice site
Depositing lab: Ervin Welker. Publication: BEAR reveals that increased fidelity variants can successfully reduce the mismatch tolerance of adenine but not cytosine base editors. Talas A, Simon DA, Kulcsar PI, Varga E, Krausz SL, Welker E. Nat Commun. 2021 Nov 3;12(1):6353. doi: 10.1038/s41467-021-26461-y. PubMed 34732717.
Backbone
  Vector backbone: pEGFP-C1
  Vector type: Mammalian Expression, CRISPR
  Selectable markers: Neomycin (select with G418)
Growth in bacteria
  Bacterial resistance: Kanamycin, 50 μg/mL
  Growth temperature: 37°C
  Growth strain: NEB Stable
  Copy number: High Copy
Gene/Insert
  Gene/Insert name: EGFP split with an intron between amino acids 95-96
  Species: Synthetic
  Promoter: CMV
  Cloning method: Unknown
  Sequencing primers: 5′ CAACGGGACTTTCCAAAATG
Terms and licenses: Academic/Nonprofit Terms; Industry Terms: Not Available to Industry
How to cite: pAT9650-BEAR-GFP-preedited was a gift from Ervin Welker (Addgene plasmid # 162992 ; http://n2t.net/addgene:162992 ; RRID:Addgene_162992)
