[The description below was written by a language model from this plasmid's Addgene catalogue record and pLannotate feature annotations shown in this document.]
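Description:
pAT9650-BEAR-GFP-preedited is a mammalian expression plasmid built on the pEGFP-C1 backbone. It serves as a control construct for the BEAR (Base Editor Activity Reporter) system, used to measure CRISPR base editor activity. It is maintained in E. coli at high copy through a ColE1/pUC-type origin, and it also carries an f1 phage origin. A single Tn5 aminoglycoside phosphotransferase gene (NeoR/KanR) provides both selections. It is driven by a bacterial bla-type promoter for kanamycin resistance and by the SV40 enhancer/early promoter for G418 selection in mammalian cells, and it is terminated by the HSV TK polyadenylation signal.

The payload is a synthetic EGFP coding sequence interrupted by an intron between amino acids 95 and 96. It is expressed from the human CMV immediate-early enhancer and promoter and followed by the residual pEGFP-C1 multiple cloning site and the SV40 poly(A) signal. The feature table is consistent with this design. It shows an N-terminal GFP-family fragment (matched by the annotation software to a related green fluorescent protein, but most plausibly the first EGFP portion) and a C-terminal EGFP fragment, separated by roughly 700 nt of unannotated sequence that presumably corresponds to the intron. The origin of the intron is not stated in the record.

In this "preedited" version the 5′ splice site is intact, so the intron should be removed and the two halves joined into functional, fluorescent EGFP without any editing. It therefore appears to represent the outcome of successful editing, acting as a positive control or reference for maximal signal alongside BEAR reporters, which presumably carry a disrupted splice site that a base editor must repair. Short annotated fragments such as ble, large T antigen and bGH poly(A) look like backbone remnants or partial matches rather than functional elements.
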