Features (pLannotate 1.2.2; 15 found; start..end, strand, type, name):
     61..364     +  enhancer       CMV enhancer: human cytomegalovirus immediate early enhancer
    365..568     +  promoter       CMV promoter: human cytomegalovirus (CMV) immediate early promoter
    619..957     +  CDS            ShG24 (fragment): ShG24 is a basic (constitutively fluorescent) green fluorescent protein published in 2006, derived from Aequorea macrodactyla.
   1686..2121    +  CDS            EGFP (fragment): the original enhanced GFP (Yang et al., 1996) mammalian codon-optimized
   2121..2186    +  misc_feature   MCS: multiple cloning site
   2203..2287    +  CDS            large T antigen (fragment): large T antigen from SV40 (simian virus 40)
   2310..2431    +  polyA_signal   SV40 poly(A) signal: SV40 polyadenylation signal
   2465..2893    -  rep_origin     f1 ori (sequence partly withheld): f1 bacteriophage origin of replication; arrow indicates direction of (+) strand synthesis
   2920..3024    +  promoter       AmpR promoter: bla
   3026..3383    +  promoter       SV40 promoter: SV40 enhancer and early promoter
   3418..4212    +  CDS            NeoR/KanR: aminoglycoside phosphotransferase from Tn5; aph(3')-II (or nptII); confers resistance to neomycin, kanamycin, and G418 (Geneticin®)
   4233..4385    +  CDS            ble (fragment): BLE_KLEPN - Experimental evidence at protein level: Swiss-Prot protein existence level 1. Binding protein with a strong affinity to the bleomycin family of antibiotics. Binds to CL990; an antimitotic-antibiotic compound. From Klebsiella pneumoniae.
   4444..4491    +  polyA_signal   HSV TK poly(A) signal: herpes simplex virus thymidine kinase polyadenylation signal (Cole and Stacy, 1985)
   4582..4598    -  polyA_signal   bGH poly(A) signal (fragment): bovine growth hormone polyadenylation signal
   4820..5408    +  rep_origin     ori: high-copy-number ColE1/pMB1/pBR322/pUC origin of replication
>Addgene plasmid #162992 | pAT9650-BEAR-GFP-preedited | addgene full sequence | sequence record 324080 | Addgene NGS Result
TAGTTATTAATAGTAATCAATTACGGGGTCATTAGTTCATAGCCCATATATGGAGTTCCGCGTTACATAA
CTTACGGTAAATGGCCCGCCTGGCTGACCGCCCAACGACCCCCGCCCATTGACGTCAATAATGACGTATG
TTCCCATAGTAACGCCAATAGGGACTTTCCATTGACGTCAATGGGTGGAGTATTTACGGTAAACTGCCCA
CTTGGCAGTACATCAAGTGTATCATATGCCAAGTACGCCCCCTATTGACGTCAATGACGGTAAATGGCCC
GCCTGGCATTATGCCCAGTACATGACCTTATGGGACTTTCCTACTTGGCAGTACATCTACGTATTAGTCA
TCGCTATTACCATGGTGATGCGGTTTTGGCAGTACATCAATGGGCGTGGATAGCGGTTTGACTCACGGGG
ATTTCCAAGTCTCCACCCCATTGACGTCAATGGGAGTTTGTTTTGGCACCAAAATCAACGGGACTTTCCA
AAATGTCGTAACAACTCCGCCCCATTGACGCAAATGGGCGGTAGGCGTGTACGGTGGGAGGTCTATATAA
GCAGAGCTGGTTTAGTGAACCGTCAGATCCGCTAGCGCTACCGGTCGCCACCATGGTGAGCAAGGGCGAG
GAGCTGTTCACCGGGGTGGTGCCCATCCTGGTCGAGCTGGACGGCGACGTAAACGGCCACAAGTTCAGCG
TGTCCGGCGAGGGCGAGGGCGATGCCACCTACGGCAAGCTGACCCTGAAGTTCATCTGCACCACCGGCAA
GCTGCCCGTGCCCTGGCCCACCCTCGTGACCACCCTGACCTACGGCGTGCAGTGCTTCAGCCGCTACCCC
GACCACATGAAGCAGCACGACTTCTTCAAGTCCGCCATGCCCGAAGGCTACGTGCAGGCAAGTGCATAGA
CTGCGGGTTGATTTTTTAGTTAAAATATGGGAAAGTTTAAAAGAAGGAATGATGAATAAACTATACAACC
ACTTTAAATATGTGTTGGTCCCCTTTAAGTCAGCAAGCAGATATATCAGATATGGCAGCTAACTTAAGGA
GTCCCCGTGGATACTGGATGAATAGCCCCCAATTCCACCAATGCAAGAACCAACAGTCTATTTGGTCTTG
ATTAGGACAGTAAACTTCCTGCACACCATAGTCTGTGCACTAAACAGGAGTAAAACACCCTTAAGGCATC
TCTTACATTGGCTGCATTAAAGTGTGTCACTTAATGACATCCGTGATATCAGGGATAGTTTGACATTGGA
CATACAGTTCTCTCTCAGTGATTGTCACCTGCTTATATAGTACGAGGACCCATATGTGGTCAATCACTTT
CTTGTTGCCACTCCATGCCAGGGAAGACATAGTTACAATGAGTTATAATTATAAAAGCTCAGCCTTGCAT
GAGGATATAAAATACATTTGCCATACCTCTACATATGCCTTAGTTGCTTTTAAGCTTTGTTTGGAATTGC
AAAGGCCAACTTCCTAAACACAGTTTCAAAGTATTCTTTTGTCACACCTTTCCACTGGATACTTGTATTG
TCTGCAGGAAGAGGCCACCCTGCCTATGCTTCTCCTTAGGGCCTCGTTCTGCAGAGTCAGCATAAACTCC
CAGTCTGCTCAACCAATTCTGTCTGATTAGGGCCATATCTCCTTACCATGAGTTGATTTTTGTTTCTTTT
TTGAGCAGGAGCGCACCATCTTCTTCAAGGACGACGGCAACTACAAGACCCGCGCCGAGGTGAAGTTCGA
GGGCGACACCCTGGTGAACCGCATCGAGCTGAAGGGCATCGACTTCAAGGAGGACGGCAACATCCTGGGG
CACAAGCTGGAGTACAACTACAACAGCCACAACGTCTATATCATGGCCGACAAGCAGAAGAACGGCATCA
AGGTGAACTTCAAGATCCGCCACAACATCGAGGACGGCAGCGTGCAGCTCGCCGACCACTACCAGCAGAA
CACCCCCATCGGCGACGGCCCCGTGCTGCTGCCCGACAACCACTACCTGAGCACCCAGTCCGCCCTGAGC
AAAGACCCCAACGAGAAGCGCGATCACATGGTCCTGCTGGAGTTCGTGACCGCCGCCGGGATCACTCTCG
GCATGGACGAGCTGTACAAGTCCGGACTCAGATCTCGAGCTCAAGCTTCGAATTCTGCAGTCGACGGTAC
CGCGGGCCCGGGATCCACCGGATCTAGATAACTGATCATAATCAGCCATACCACATTTGTAGAGGTTTTA
CTTGCTTTAAAAAACCTCCCACACCTCCCCCTGAACCTGAAACATAAAATGAATGCAATTGTTGTTGTTA
ACTTGTTTATTGCAGCTTATAATGGTTACAAATAAAGCAATAGCATCACAAATTTCACAAATAAAGCATT
TTTTTCACTGCATTCTAGTTGTGGTTTGTCCAAACTCATCAATGTATCTTAACGCGTAAATTGTAAGCGT
TAATATTTTGTTAAAATTCGCGTTAAATTTTTGTTAAATCAGCTCATTTTTTAACCAATAGGCCGAAATC
GGCAAAATCCCTTATAAATCAAAAGAATAGACCGAGATAGGGT
[37 nt withheld, positions 2564-2600]
AAAGAACGTGGACTCCAACGTCAAAGG
[49 nt withheld, positions 2628-2676]
T
[91 nt withheld, positions 2678-2768]
G
[124 nt withheld, positions 2770-2893]
CAGGTGGCACTTTTCGGGGAAATGTGCGCGGAACCCCTATTTGTTTATTTTTCTAAATACATTCAAATAT
GTATCCGCTCATGAGACAATAACCCTGATAAATGCTTCAATAATATTGAAAAAGGAAGAGTCCTGAGGCG
GAAAGAACCAGCTGTGGAATGTGTGTCAGTTAGGGTGTGGAAAGTCCCCAGGCTCCCCAGCAGGCAGAAG
TATGCAAAGCATGCATCTCAATTAGTCAGCAACCAGGTGTGGAAAGTCCCCAGGCTCCCCAGCAGGCAGA
AGTATGCAAAGCATGCATCTCAATTAGTCAGCAACCATAGTCCCGCCCCTAACTCCGCCCATCCCGCCCC
TAACTCCGCCCAGTTCCGCCCATTCTCCGCCCCATGGCTGACTAATTTTTTTTATTTATGCAGAGGCCGA
GGCCGCCTCGGCCTCTGAGCTATTCCAGAAGTAGTGAGGAGGCTTTTTTGGAGGCCTAGGCTTTTGCAAA
GATCGATCAAGAGACAGGATGAGGATCGTTTCGCATGATTGAACAAGATGGATTGCACGCAGGTTCTCCG
GCCGCTTGGGTGGAGAGGCTATTCGGCTATGACTGGGCACAACAGACAATCGGCTGCTCTGATGCCGCCG
TGTTCCGGCTGTCAGCGCAGGGGCGCCCGGTTCTTTTTGTCAAGACCGACCTGTCCGGTGCCCTGAATGA
ACTGCAAGACGAGGCAGCGCGGCTATCGTGGCTGGCCACGACGGGCGTTCCTTGCGCAGCTGTGCTCGAC
GTTGTCACTGAAGCGGGAAGGGACTGGCTGCTATTGGGCGAAGTGCCGGGGCAGGATCTCCTGTCATCTC
ACCTTGCTCCTGCCGAGAAAGTATCCATCATGGCTGATGCAATGCGGCGGCTGCATACGCTTGATCCGGC
TACCTGCCCATTCGACCACCAAGCGAAACATCGCATCGAGCGAGCACGTACTCGGATGGAAGCCGGTCTT
GTCGATCAGGATGATCTGGACGAAGAGCATCAGGGGCTCGCGCCAGCCGAACTGTTCGCCAGGCTCAAGG
CGAGCATGCCCGACGGCGAGGATCTCGTCGTGACCCATGGCGATGCCTGCTTGCCGAATATCATGGTGGA
AAATGGCCGCTTTTCTGGATTCATCGACTGTGGCCGGCTGGGTGTGGCGGACCGCTATCAGGACATAGCG
TTGGCTACCCGTGATATTGCTGAAGAGCTTGGCGGCGAATGGGCTGACCGCTTCCTCGTGCTTTACGGTA
TCGCCGCTCCCGATTCGCAGCGCATCGCCTTCTATCGCCTTCTTGACGAGTTCTTCTGAGCGGGACTCTG
GGGTTCGAAATGACCGACCAAGCGACGCCCAACCTGCCATCACGAGATTTCGATTCCACCGCCGCCTTCT
ATGAAAGGTTGGGCTTCGGAATCGTTTTCCGGGACGCCGGCTGGATGATCCTCCAGCGCGGGGATCTCAT
GCTGGAGTTCTTCGCCCACCCTAGGGGGAGGCTAACTGAAACACGGAAGGAGACAATACCGGAAGGAACC
CGCGCTATGACGGCAATAAAAAGACAGAATAAAACGCACGGTGTTGGGTCGTTTGTTCATAAACGCGGGG
TTCGGTCCCAGGGCTGGCACTCTGTCGATACCCCACCGAGACCCCATTGGGGCCAATACGCCCGCGTTTC
TTCCTTTTCCCCACCCCACCCCCCAAGTTCGGGTGAAGGCCCAGGGCTCGCAGCCAACGTCGGGGCGGCA
GGCCCTGCCATAGCCTCAGGTTACTCATATATACTTTAGATTGATTTAAAACTTCATTTTTAATTTAAAA
GGATCTAGGTGAAGATCCTTTTTGATAATCTCATGACCAAAATCCCTTAACGTGAGTTTTCGTTCCACTG
AGCGTCAGACCCCGTAGAAAAGATCAAAGGATCTTCTTGAGATCCTTTTTTTCTGCGCGTAATCTGCTGC
TTGCAAACAAAAAAACCACCGCTACCAGCGGTGGTTTGTTTGCCGGATCAAGAGCTACCAACTCTTTTTC
CGAAGGTAACTGGCTTCAGCAGAGCGCAGATACCAAATACTGTTCTTCTAGTGTAGCCGTAGTTAGGCCA
CCACTTCAAGAACTCTGTAGCACCGCCTACATACCTCGCTCTGCTAATCCTGTTACCAGTGGCTGCTGCC
AGTGGCGATAAGTCGTGTCTTACCGGGTTGGACTCAAGACGATAGTTACCGGATAAGGCGCAGCGGTCGG
GCTGAACGGGGGGTTCGTGCACACAGCCCAGCTTGGAGCGAACGACCTACACCGAACTGAGATACCTACA
GCGTGAGCTATGAGAAAGCGCCACGCTTCCCGAAGGGAGAAAGGCGGACAGGTATCCGGTAAGCGGCAGG
GTCGGAACAGGAGAGCGCACGAGGGAGCTTCCAGGGGGAAACGCCTGGTATCTTTATAGTCCTGTCGGGT
TTCGCCACCTCTGACTTGAGCGTCGATTTTTGTGATGCTCGTCAGGGGGGCGGAGCCTATGGAAAAACGC
CAGCAACGCGGCCTTTTTACGGTTCCTGGCCTTTTGCTGGCCTTTTGCTCACATGTTCTTTCCTGCGTTA
TCCCCTGATTCTGTGGATAACCGTATTACCGCCATGCAT
